>Addgene plasmid #66185 | pOPINK-TRABID (NZF1-3, aa 1-178) | depositor partial sequence | sequence record 112860 | insert, T7reverse
GCTCTTTGGGCTNNTAGCAGCCGGATCTCGTGGTGGTGGTGGTGGTGTTAAATGGTCTAGAAAGCTTTAA
TTAGGTCTGGGATGATCACAAACAACACATCTTTTAGCCTTGGCCCAGTTTTCATATGTGCAAACAGAGC
AAGTCCAGTGCTGTGTCCTAGTGTTCAGTTTATTTCTATCATTGTATTCCTCACAAGGATCAACAGAAAA
AGCAACTGGTCTTGAGCCAGATCCTGAGGACTGAGGAGATTCTGTAGGACTCCTGGTCCTACGTTGGGAT
AAGCACTGGGTACATCTGATTGCTCTTGGCCAGTTCAAATATGTACACATGTGGCATGACCACTTATTTG
CATTTTCCATGCTATACGAAGATTTCACCCTTGGTCTTGCACTAGAGTCTGGACATATCAAAGGACTACT
TCCTCCTTCGGTGCTGGAAGGATCCCAATCTCTACCAACATCACTTGAACCACTTTTAAATGGATCTTCT
GTAATAATTGTTCCACTAGGTCTTTGGGCACGACACATAGTACACTTGATTGCAGATGGCCAGTTTTCAT
ACGTACAATATTCACAAGCCCACTTAATTCCACGTTCTGACATCGGGCCCTGAAACAGAACTTCCAGACC
GCTGCTCAGATCCGATTTTGGAGGATGGTCGCCACCACCAAACGTGGCTTGCCAGCCCTGCAAAGGCCAT
GCTATATACTTGCTGGATTTCAAGTACTTATCAATTTGTGGGATAGCTTCAATACGTTTTTTAAAACAAA
CTAATTTTGGGAACGCATCCAGGCACATTGGGTCCATGTATAAAACAACATCAAGAGCGTCATACAACAT
GAAGTCAGGATGGGTTACATGATCACCATTTAAATATGTTTTATGACATAAACGATCTTCGAACATTTTC
AGCATTTCAGGTAGCTTGCTAAGAAAATCAACTTTGAGAGTTTCAAAGTCTTTACTATATGCAATTCTCG
AAACACCGTATCTAATATCCAAAACCGCTCCTTCAAGCATTGAAATCTCTGCACGCTCTTTTGGACAACC
ACCCAACATGTTGTGCTTGTCAGCTATATAACGTATGATGGCCATAGACTGTGTTAATTTAACATCACCA
TCAATATAATAAGGAAGATTGGGAAACTCCAAACCCAATTCAAACTTTTTGTTTCGCCATTTATCACCTT
CATCGGGCTCATACAAATGCTCTTCATNTTTTTCTTCANNNNATTCCAAANNAANNCNAANNGGGTTGCC
AAAGGCCNTTAATTTTCCATAACCTAANTAAGGGGAANNGGAAGGGNAAGGGNATGGNCCAGGGNNNTCN
CCTCNTAANGTAANCAANTNNTTNNNANGGGGAATTNTNNNCCNNNCAATTCCCNTAAAGNNNGCNNNNT
ATTTCCGGNNNNNNANNNCNNANNNNNAN
