>Addgene plasmid #66185 | pOPINK-TRABID (NZF1-3, aa 1-178) | depositor partial sequence | sequence record 112861 | insert, pGEX 5'
NGGGNATCNCAATNGGANNGAGCACGGTCTGGAAGTTCTGTTNNGGGCCCGATGTCAGAACGTGGAATTA
AGTGGGCTTGTGAATATTGTACGTATGAAAACTGGCCATCTGCAATCAAGTGTACTATGTGTCGTGCCCA
AAGACCTAGTGGAACAATTATTACAGAAGATCCATTTAAAAGTGGTTCAAGTGATGTTGGTAGAGATTGG
GATCCTTCCAGCACCGAAGGAGGAAGTAGTCCTTTGATATGTCCAGACTCTAGTGCAAGACCAAGGGTGA
AATCTTCGTATAGCATGGAAAATGCAAATAAGTGGTCATGCCACATGTGTACATATTTGAACTGGCCAAG
AGCAATCAGATGTACCCAGTGCTTATCCCAACGTAGGACCAGGAGTCCTACAGAATCTCCTCAGTCCTCA
GGATCTGGCTCAAGACCAGTTGCTTTTTCTGTTGATCCTTGTGAGGAATACAATGATAGAAATAAACTGA
ACACTAGGACACAGCACTGGACTTGCTCTGTTTGCACATATGAAAACTGGGCCAAGGCTAAAAGATGTGT
TGTTTGTGATCATCCCAGACCTAATTAAAGCTTTCTAGACCATTTAAACACCACCACCACCACCACTGAG
ATCCGGCTGCTAACAAAGCCCGAAAGGAAGCTGAGTTGGCTGCTGCCACCGCTGAGCAATAACTAGCATA
ACCCCTTGGGGCCTCTAAACGGGTCTTGAGGGGTTTTTTGCTGAAAGGAGGAACTATATCCGGATTGGCG
AATGGG
[124 nt withheld, positions 777-900]
C
[77 nt withheld, positions 902-978]
AAAAAAACTTGATTA
[49 nt withheld, positions 994-1042]
CCTTTGACGTTGGAGTCCACGTTCTTT
[37 nt withheld, positions 1070-1106]
ACCCTATCTCGGTCTATTCTTTTGATTTATAAGGGATTTTGCCGATTTCGGCCTATTGGTTAAAAAATGA
GCTGATTTAACAAAAATTTAACGCGAATTTTAACAAANTATTAACGCTTACAATTTAGNNGGNNCTTTNC
CGGGGAANNNNGNNCGGAACCCNTATTTGTTATTTTTNNAAAAANTTCAANNNNGNNTCCGNNNNNNANT
NTTNNNTAAAAAANNNNTCCNNNCNNAATGGAACTGGANTTNTTNNNNCCGGNNNNANANNNNNNATTTT
NNNNNACNNNTNNNNNGNNANGAGGNNNAANTNNCNNNNGNNNTCNNNAANNNNGNNANNCCTNNNNNNN
NNNNNNNTNNANCCCCNNNNAANAAANNNNNNTNNTTCCCCCNNNAAAAANNNNNNNGNNNAACNNNNNN
NNNNNGNNNNNNNNNNNNAGNNNAANNNNNNCTNNNNNNANNNTCAGNNNCCCNNNNNNNNNNNNNNNNA
NNNNNNCNNNNTNTNNGNNNNNNNNNANNAANNNNNNNNNNNAANNNAANNACNNCNNNNNNNNNNNNNN
NCNNNNNNNGNANNNNGNNNNNNNNGGNTNNNNNNNANNAANAANNNNNNNNNNNNNNNNNNNNNNANAC
NAAAAAAANNANNNNNNNNNAAANNNNNNNNNAANNNNNNNNNNAAAANNNNNNNNNNNNNNNNNNNNNN
NNNNNNNNNNNNNNNNNNNNNNNNNNNNNNNNNNNNNNNNNNNNNNNNNNNNNNNNNNNNNNNNAAANNA
ANNNNNNNNNNNAAAAAAAAAAANNNNNAANNNNNNANAAAANNNNN
