>Addgene plasmid #66185 | pOPINK-TRABID (NZF1-3, aa 1-178) | addgene partial sequence | sequence record 118752 | T7term 5'-GCTAGTTATTGCTCAGCGG-3'
AGCAGCCGGATCTCAGTGGTGGTGGTGGTGGTGTTTAAATGGTCTAGAAAGCTTTAATTAGGTCTGGGAT
GATCACAAACAACACATCTTTTAGCCTTGGCCCAGTTTTCATATGTGCAAACAGAGCAAGTCCAGTGCTG
TGTCCTAGTGTTCAGTTTATTTCTATCATTGTATTCCTCACAAGGATCAACAGAAAAAGCAACTGGTCTT
GAGCCAGATCCTGAGGACTGAGGAGATTCTGTAGGACTCCTGGTCCTACGTTGGGATAAGCACTGGGTAC
ATCTGATTGCTCTTGGCCAGTTCAAATATGTACACATGTGGCATGACCACTTATTTGCATTTTCCATGCT
ATACGAAGATTTCACCCTTGGTCTTGCACTAGAGTCTGGACATATCAAAGGACTACTTCCTCCTTCGGTG
CTGGAAGGATCCCAATCTCTACCAACATCACTTGAACCACTTTTAAATGGATCTTCTGTAATAATTGTTC
CACTAGGTCTTTGGGCACGACACATAGTACACTTGATTGCAGATGGCCAGTTTTCATACGTACAATATTC
ACAAGCCCACTTAATTCCACGTTCTGACATCGGGCCCTGAAACAGAACTTCCAGACCGCTGCTCAGATCC
GATTTTGGAGGATGGTCGCCACCACCAAACGTGGCTTGCCAGCCCTGCAAAGGCCATGCTATATACTTGC
TGGATTTCAAGTACTTATCAATTTGT
