>Addgene plasmid #66185 | pOPINK-TRABID (NZF1-3, aa 1-178) | addgene partial sequence | sequence record 118817 | T7 5'-TAATACGACTCACTATAGGG-3'
TTTTGTTTAACTTTAAGAAGGAGATATACCATGGCACATCACCATCACCATCACATGTCCCCTATACTAG
GTTATTGGAAAATTAAGGGCCTTGTGCAACCCACTCGACTTCTTTTGGAATATCTTGAAGAAAAATATGA
AGAGCATTTGTATGAGCGCGATGAAGGTGATAAATGGCGAAACAAAAAGTTTGAATTGGGTTTGGAGTTT
CCCAATCTTCCTTATTATATTGATGGTGATGTTAAATTAACACAGTCTATGGCCATCATACGTTATATAG
CTGACAAGCACAACATGTTGGGTGGTTGTCCAAAAGAGCGTGCAGAGATTTCAATGCTTGAAGGAGCGGT
TTTGGATATTAGATACGGTGTTTCGAGAATTGCATATAGTAAAGACTTTGAAACTCTCAAAGTTGATTTT
CTTAGCAAGCTACCTGAAATGCTGAAAATGTTCGAAGATCGTTTATGTCATAAAACATATTTAAATGGTG
ATCATGTAACCCATCCTGACTTCATGTTGTATGACGCTCTTGATGTTGTTTTATACATGGACCCAATGTG
CCTGGATGCGTTCCCAAAATTAGTTTGTTTTAAAAAACGTATTGAAGCTATCCCACAAATTGATAAGTAC
TTGAAATCCAGCAAGTATATAGCATGGCCTTTGCA
