[The description below was written by a language model from this plasmid's Addgene catalogue record.]
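Description:
pOPINK-TRABID (NZF1-3, aa 1-178) is a bacterial expression plasmid built on the pOPINK backbone, a vector from the OPPF-UK pOPIN suite designed for ligation-independent cloning. The complete construct is about 6.8 kb, of which the insert contributes 534 bp. It is maintained in E. coli as a high-copy plasmid under kanamycin selection. The record does not include a feature table, so the origin of replication and other backbone elements are not specified.

The insert is a truncated fragment of human TRABID (gene symbol ZRANB1), encoding only amino acids 1-178. As the construct name indicates, this N-terminal region spans the three Npl4-type zinc finger (NZF) domains, NZF1-3, and excludes the rest of the protein. Expression is driven by a T7 promoter, which requires a host supplying T7 RNA polymerase. The fragment is fused in frame to an N-terminal His6-GST tag provided by the backbone. This tandem tag allows purification by immobilised metal affinity or glutathione affinity chromatography, and GST often improves the solubility of small domains and can serve as a handle for pull-down assays.

The stated purpose is recombinant production of the TRABID NZF1-3 module in E. coli. The associated publication concerns the assembly and specific recognition of K29- and K33-linked polyubiquitin, which suggests the purified protein was used as a ubiquitin-binding module in biochemical or structural studies of linkage-specific chain recognition, although the record does not detail the individual experiments.
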