Addgene plasmid #66185: pOPINK-TRABID (NZF1-3, aa 1-178)
Purpose: Expresses TRABID NZF1-3 (aa 1-178) in E. coli
Depositing lab: David Komander. Depositing organization: MRC Laboratory of Molecular Biology. Publication: Assembly and specific recognition of k29- and k33-linked polyubiquitin. Michel MA, Elliott PR, Swatek KN, Simicek M, Pruneda JN, Wagstaff JL, Freund SM, Komander D. Mol Cell. 2015 Apr 2;58(1):95-109. doi: 10.1016/j.molcel.2015.01.042. Epub 2015 Mar 5. PubMed 25752577.
Backbone
  Vector backbone: pOPINK
  Backbone manufacturer: OPPF-UK
  Backbone size w/o insert (bp): 6299
  Total vector size (bp): 6833
  Vector type: Bacterial Expression
Growth in bacteria
  Bacterial resistance: Kanamycin, 50 μg/mL
  Growth temperature: 37°C
  Growth strain: DH5alpha
  Copy number: High Copy
Gene/Insert
  Gene/Insert name: TRABID
  Species: H. sapiens (human)
  Insert size (bp): 534
  Mutation: only codes for amino acids 1-178 of TRABID
  GenBank ID: BC152728.1
  Entrez Gene: ZRANB1 (a.k.a. TRABID)
  Promoter: T7
  Tag / fusion protein: His6-GST (N terminal on backbone)
  Cloning method: Ligation Independent Cloning
  Sequencing primers: 5′ pGEX 5'; 3′ T7R
Terms and licenses: Academic/Nonprofit Terms; Industry Terms: Not Available to Industry
How to cite: pOPINK-TRABID (NZF1-3, aa 1-178) was a gift from David Komander (Addgene plasmid # 66185 ; http://n2t.net/addgene:66185 ; RRID:Addgene_66185)
